Addgene plasmid #17424: pENTR4 no ccDB (686-1)
Purpose: (Empty Backbone) Gateway entry vector, no ccDB gene
Depositing lab: Eric Campeau & Paul Kaufman. Depositing organization: University of Massachusetts, Worcester. Publication: A versatile viral system for expression and depletion of proteins in mammalian cells. Campeau E, Ruhl VE, Rodier F, Smith CL, Rahmberg BL, Fuss JO, Campisi J, Yaswen P, Cooper PK, Kaufman PD.. PLoS One. 2009 Aug 6;4(8):e6529. 10.1371/journal.pone.0006529 PubMed 19657394.
Backbone
  Vector backbone: pENTR4
  Backbone manufacturer: Invitrogen
  Backbone size (bp): 2297
  Vector type: Mammalian Expression ; Entry vector
Growth in bacteria
  Bacterial resistance: Kanamycin, 50 μg/mL
  Growth temperature: 37°C
  Growth strain: DH5alpha
  Growth instructions: TOP10F', 37oC
  Copy number: High Copy
Gene/Insert
  Gene/Insert name: None
  Cloning method: Restriction Enzyme
  Sequencing primers: 5′ ENTRforw; 3′ ENTRrev
Terms and licenses: Academic/Nonprofit Terms; Industry Terms: Not Available to Industry
How to cite: pENTR4 no ccDB (686-1) was a gift from Eric Campeau & Paul Kaufman (Addgene plasmid # 17424 ; http://n2t.net/addgene:17424 ; RRID:Addgene_17424)
