[The description below was written by a language model from this plasmid's Addgene catalogue record and pLannotate feature annotations shown in this document.]
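Description:
pENTR4 no ccDB (686-1) is an empty Gateway entry vector derived from the commercial pENTR4 backbone, from which the ccdB counter-selection gene has been removed. It is a small plasmid of 2,297 bp that is maintained in E. coli at high copy number through a ColE1/pUC-type origin of replication and selected with kanamycin via the aph(3')-Ia aminoglycoside phosphotransferase gene (KanR). Because the toxic ccdB gene is absent, the vector can be grown in ordinary cloning strains rather than ccdB-resistant hosts.

The functional core is a pair of Gateway recombination sites, attL1 and attL2, separated by only a short stretch of roughly 70 bp that serves as the cloning region. No insert, promoter, tag or reporter is recorded between them. A gene of interest is placed between the att sites by restriction enzyme cloning. It can then be moved in a defined orientation into any attR-containing destination vector by an LR Clonase reaction. The rrnB T1 and T2 transcription terminators lie upstream of attL1, where they block read-through transcription from the backbone into the cloned fragment and so limit unwanted expression in bacteria.

Although catalogued under mammalian expression, the plasmid itself has no annotated mammalian regulatory elements. It acts as a shuttle intermediate, and the associated publication describes a viral vector system for expressing and depleting proteins in mammalian cells. The two sequence records, one from the depositor and one from repository sequencing, have the same length and the same main features in different numbering and orientation. The depositor record additionally shows a short fragment match to the RSF origin, which is probably an annotation artefact rather than a second functional origin.
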