Features (pLannotate 1.2.2; 7 found; start..end, strand, type, name):
      1..46      +  rep_origin     RSF ori (fragment): Plasmids containing the RSF 1030 origin of replication can be propagated in E. coli cells that contain additional plasmids with compatible origins.
    106..149     -  terminator     rrnB T1 terminator: Escherichia coli rrnB; transcription terminator T1 from the E. coli rrnB gene
    281..308     +  terminator     rrnB T2 terminator: transcription terminator T2 from the E. coli rrnB gene
    358..457     +  protein_bind   attL1: mutant version of attL; recombination site for the Gateway® LR reaction LR Clonase™
    526..625     -  protein_bind   attL2: mutant version of attL; recombination site for the Gateway® LR reaction LR Clonase™
    748..1557    +  CDS            KanR: aminoglycoside phosphotransferase; aph(3')-Ia; confers resistance to kanamycin in bacteria or G418 (Geneticin®) in eukaryotes
   1647..2235    +  rep_origin     ori: high-copy-number ColE1/pMB1/pBR322/pUC origin of replication
>Addgene plasmid #17424 | pENTR4 no ccDB (686-1) | depositor full sequence | sequence record 8599 | Author sequence
CTTTCCTGCGTTATCCCCTGATTCTGTGGATAACCGTATTACCGCTAGCATGGATCTCGGGGACGTCTAA
CTACTAAGCGAGAGTAGGGAACTGCCAGGCATCAAATAAAACGAAAGGCTCAGTCGGAAGACTGGGCCTT
TCGTTTTATCTGTTGTTTGTCGGTGAACGCTCTCCTGAGTAGGACAAATCCGCCGGGAGCGGATTTGAAC
GTTGTGAAGCAACGGCCCGGAGGGTGGCGGGCAGGACGCCCGCCATAAACTGCCAGGCATCAAACTAAGC
AGAAGGCCATCCTGACGGATGGCCTTTTTGCGTTTCTACAAACTCTTCCTGTTAGTTAGTTACTTAAGCT
CGGGCCCCAAATAATGATTTTATTTTGACTGATAGTGACCTGTTCGTTGCAACAAATTGATAAGCAATGC
TTTTTTATAATGCCAACTTTGTACAAAAAAGCAGGCTCCACCATGGGAACCAATTCAGTCGACTGGATCC
GGTACCGAATTCGCGGCCGCACTCGAGATATCTAGACCCAGCTTTCTTGTACAAAGTTGGCATTATAAGA
AAGCATTGCTTATCAATTTGTTGCAACGAACAGGTCACTATCAGTCAAAATAAAATCATTATTTGCCATC
CAGCTGCAGCTCTGGCCCGTGTCTCAAAATCTCTGATGTTACATTGCACAAGATAAAAATATATCATCAT
GAACAATAAAACTGTCTGCTTACATAAACAGTAATACAAGGGGTGTTATGAGCCATATTCAACGGGAAAC
GTCGAGGCCGCGATTAAATTCCAACATGGATGCTGATTTATATGGGTATAAATGGGCTCGCGATAATGTC
GGGCAATCAGGTGCGACAATCTATCGCTTGTATGGGAAGCCCGATGCGCCAGAGTTGTTTCTGAAACATG
GCAAAGGTAGCGTTGCCAATGATGTTACAGATGAGATGGTCAGACTAAACTGGCTGACGGAATTTATGCC
TCTTCCGACCATCAAGCATTTTATCCGTACTCCTGGTGATGCATGGTTACTCACCACTGCGATCCCCGGA
AAAACAGCATTCCAGGTATTAGAAGAATATCCTGATTCAGGTGAAAATATTGTTGATGCGCTGGCAGTGT
TCCTGCGCCGGTTGCATTCGATTCCTGTTTGTAATTGTCCTTTTAACAGCGATCGCGTATTTCGTCTCGC
TCAGGCGCAATCACGAATGAATAACGGTTTGGTTGATGCGAGTGATTTTGATGACGAGCGTAATGGCTGG
CCTGTTGAACAAGTCTGGAAAGAAATGCATAAACTTTTGCCATTCTCACCGGATTCAGTCGTCACTCATG
GTGATTTCTCACTTGATAACCTTATTTTTGACGAGGGGAAATTAATAGGTTGTATTGATGTTGGACGAGT
CGGAATCGCAGACCGATACCAGGATCTTGCCATCCTATGGAACTGCCTCGGTGAGTTTTCTCCTTCATTA
CAGAAACGGCTTTTTCAAAAATATGGTATTGATAATCCTGATATGAATAAATTGCAGTTTCATTTGATGC
TCGATGAGTTTTTCTAATCAGAATTGGTTAATTGGTTGTAACATTATTCAGATTGGGCCCCGTTCCACTG
AGCGTCAGACCCCGTAGAAAAGATCAAAGGATCTTCTTGAGATCCTTTTTTTCTGCGCGTAATCTGCTGC
TTGCAAACAAAAAAACCACCGCTACCAGCGGTGGTTTGTTTGCCGGATCAAGAGCTACCAACTCTTTTTC
CGAAGGTAACTGGCTTCAGCAGAGCGCAGATACCAAATACTGTTCTTCTAGTGTAGCCGTAGTTAGGCCA
CCACTTCAAGAACTCTGTAGCACCGCCTACATACCTCGCTCTGCTAATCCTGTTACCAGTGGCTGCTGCC
AGTGGCGATAAGTCGTGTCTTACCGGGTTGGACTCAAGACGATAGTTACCGGATAAGGCGCAGCGGTCGG
GCTGAACGGGGGGTTCGTGCACACAGCCCAGCTTGGAGCGAACGACCTACACCGAACTGAGATACCTACA
GCGTGAGCTATGAGAAAGCGCCACGCTTCCCGAAGGGAGAAAGGCGGACAGGTATCCGGTAAGCGGCAGG
GTCGGAACAGGAGAGCGCACGAGGGAGCTTCCAGGGGGAAACGCCTGGTATCTTTATAGTCCTGTCGGGT
TTCGCCACCTCTGACTTGAGCGTCGATTTTTGTGATGCTCGTCAGGGGGGCGGAGCCTATGGAAAAACGC
CAGCAACGCGGCCTTTTTACGGTTCCTGGCCTTTTGCTGGCCTTTTGCTCACATGTT
