Features (pLannotate 1.2.2; 6 found; start..end, strand, type, name):
     77..176     +  protein_bind   attL2: mutant version of attL; recombination site for the Gateway® LR reaction LR Clonase™
    245..344     -  protein_bind   attL1: mutant version of attL; recombination site for the Gateway® LR reaction LR Clonase™
    394..421     -  terminator     rrnB T2 terminator: transcription terminator T2 from the E. coli rrnB gene
    553..596     -  terminator     rrnB T1 terminator: Escherichia coli rrnB; transcription terminator T1 from the E. coli rrnB gene
    764..1352    -  rep_origin     ori: high-copy-number ColE1/pMB1/pBR322/pUC origin of replication
   1442..2251    -  CDS            KanR: aminoglycoside phosphotransferase; aph(3')-Ia; confers resistance to kanamycin in bacteria or G418 (Geneticin®) in eukaryotes
>Addgene plasmid #17424 | pENTR4 no ccDB (686-1) | addgene full sequence | sequence record 191915 | Addgene NGS Result
CATGATGATATATTTTTATCTTGTGCAATGTAACATCAGAGATTTTGAGACACGGGCCAGAGCTGCAGCT
GGATGGCAAATAATGATTTTATTTTGACTGATAGTGACCTGTTCGTTGCAACAAATTGATAAGCAATGCT
TTCTTATAATGCCAACTTTGTACAAGAAAGCTGGGTCTAGATATCTCGAGTGCGGCCGCGAATTCGGTAC
CGGATCCAGTCGACTGAATTGGTTCCCATGGTGGAGCCTGCTTTTTTGTACAAAGTTGGCATTATAAAAA
AGCATTGCTTATCAATTTGTTGCAACGAACAGGTCACTATCAGTCAAAATAAAATCATTATTTGGGGCCC
GAGCTTAAGTAACTAACTAACAGGAAGAGTTTGTAGAAACGCAAAAAGGCCATCCGTCAGGATGGCCTTC
TGCTTAGTTTGATGCCTGGCAGTTTATGGCGGGCGTCCTGCCCGCCACCCTCCGGGCCGTTGCTTCACAA
CGTTCAAATCCGCTCCCGGCGGATTTGTCCTACTCAGGAGAGCGTTCACCGACAAACAACAGATAAAACG
AAAGGCTCAGTCGGAAGACTGGGCCTTTCGTTTTATTTGATGCCTGGCAGTTCCCTACTCTCGCTTAGTA
GTTAGACGTCCCCGAGATCCATGCTAGCGGTAATACGGTTATCCACAGAATCAGGGGATAACGCAGGAAA
GAACATGTGAGCAAAAGGCCAGCAAAAGGCCAGGAACCGTAAAAAGGCCGCGTTGCTGGCGTTTTTCCAT
AGGCTCCGCCCCCCTGACGAGCATCACAAAAATCGACGCTCAAGTCAGAGGTGGCGAAACCCGACAGGAC
TATAAAGATACCAGGCGTTTCCCCCTGGAAGCTCCCTCGTGCGCTCTCCTGTTCCGACCCTGCCGCTTAC
CGGATACCTGTCCGCCTTTCTCCCTTCGGGAAGCGTGGCGCTTTCTCATAGCTCACGCTGTAGGTATCTC
AGTTCGGTGTAGGTCGTTCGCTCCAAGCTGGGCTGTGTGCACGAACCCCCCGTTCAGCCCGACCGCTGCG
CCTTATCCGGTAACTATCGTCTTGAGTCCAACCCGGTAAGACACGACTTATCGCCACTGGCAGCAGCCAC
TGGTAACAGGATTAGCAGAGCGAGGTATGTAGGCGGTGCTACAGAGTTCTTGAAGTGGTGGCCTAACTAC
GGCTACACTAGAAGAACAGTATTTGGTATCTGCGCTCTGCTGAAGCCAGTTACCTTCGGAAAAAGAGTTG
GTAGCTCTTGATCCGGCAAACAAACCACCGCTGGTAGCGGTGGTTTTTTTGTTTGCAAGCAGCAGATTAC
GCGCAGAAAAAAAGGATCTCAAGAAGATCCTTTGATCTTTTCTACGGGGTCTGACGCTCAGTGGAACGGG
GCCCAATCTGAATAATGTTACAACCAATTAACCAATTCTGATTAGAAAAACTCATCGAGCATCAAATGAA
ACTGCAATTTATTCATATCAGGATTATCAATACCATATTTTTGAAAAAGCCGTTTCTGTAATGAAGGAGA
AAACTCACCGAGGCAGTTCCATAGGATGGCAAGATCCTGGTATCGGTCTGCGATTCCGACTCGTCCAACA
TCAATACAACCTATTAATTTCCCCTCGTCAAAAATAAGGTTATCAAGTGAGAAATCACCATGAGTGACGA
CTGAATCCGGTGAGAATGGCAAAAGTTTATGCATTTCTTTCCAGACTTGTTCAACAGGCCAGCCATTACG
CTCGTCATCAAAATCACTCGCATCAACCAAACCGTTATTCATTCGTGATTGCGCCTGAGCGAGACGAAAT
ACGCGATCGCTGTTAAAAGGACAATTACAAACAGGAATCGAATGCAACCGGCGCAGGAACACTGCCAGCG
CATCAACAATATTTTCACCTGAATCAGGATATTCTTCTAATACCTGGAATGCTGTTTTTCCGGGGATCGC
AGTGGTGAGTAACCATGCATCACCAGGAGTACGGATAAAATGCTTGATGGTCGGAAGAGGCATAAATTCC
GTCAGCCAGTTTAGTCTGACCATCTCATCTGTAACATCATTGGCAACGCTACCTTTGCCATGTTTCAGAA
ACAACTCTGGCGCATCGGGCTTCCCATACAAGCGATAGATTGTCGCACCTGATTGCCCGACATTATCGCG
AGCCCATTTATACCCATATAAATCAGCATCCATGTTGGAATTTAATCGCGGCCTCGACGTTTCCCGTTGA
ATATGGCTCATAACACCCCTTGTATTACTGTTTATGTAAGCAGACAGTTTTATTGTT
