>Addgene plasmid #17424 | pENTR4 no ccDB (686-1) | addgene partial sequence | sequence record 264831 | pENTR-R 5'-ATGGCTCATAACACCCCTTG-3'
TTATTGTTCATGATGATATATTTTTATCTTGTGCAATGTAACATCAGAGATTTTGAGACACGGGCCAGAG
CTGCAGCTGGATGGCAAATAATGATTTTATTTTGACTGATAGTGACCTGTTCGTTGCAACAAATTGATAA
GCAATGCTTTCTTATAATGCCAACTTTGTACAAGAAAGCTGGGTCTAGATATCTCGAGTGCGGCCGCGAA
TTCGGTACCGGATCCAGTCGACTGAATTGGTTCCCATGGTGGAGCCTGCTTTTTTGTACAAAGTTGGCAT
TATAAAAAAGCATTGCTTATCAATTTGTTGCAACGAACAGGTCACTATCAGTCAAAATAAAATCATTATT
TGGGGCCCGA
